Addgene plasmid #14164: pAG306GPD-ccdB-ECFP
Purpose: (Empty Backbone)
Depositing lab: Susan Lindquist. Depositing organization: Whitehead Institute for Biomedical Research. Publication: A suite of Gateway cloning vectors for high-throughput genetic analysis in Saccharomyces cerevisiae. Alberti S, Gitler AD, Lindquist S. Yeast. 2007 Oct . 24(10):913-9. 10.1002/yea.1502 PubMed 17583893.
Backbone
  Vector backbone: pRS306
  Vector type: Yeast Expression ; Gateway Destination
  Selectable markers: URA3
Growth in bacteria
  Bacterial resistance: Chloramphenicol and Ampicillin, 25 & 100 μg/mL
  Growth temperature: 37°C
  Growth strain: ccdB Survival
  Growth instructions: DB3.1, ccdB Survival
  Copy number: Unknown
Gene/Insert
  Gene/Insert name: None
  Tag / fusion protein: ECFP (C terminal on backbone)
  Cloning method: Gateway Cloning
  Sequencing primers: 5′ GPDPro_F
Terms and licenses: Academic/Nonprofit Terms; Industry Terms: Not Available to Industry
Depositor comments: Type of plasmid: integrating. This plasmid contains the Gateway technology from Invitrogen; Invitrogen requires purchasing of Gateway Clonase for carrying out the Gateway recombinational cloning reaction http://www.invitrogen.com Please note that the full plasmid sequence is provided as a reference only, and may not match the exact sequence of the plasmid.
How to cite: pAG306GPD-ccdB-ECFP was a gift from Susan Lindquist (Addgene plasmid # 14164 ; http://n2t.net/addgene:14164 ; RRID:Addgene_14164)
