[The description below was written by a language model from this plasmid's Addgene catalogue record and pLannotate feature annotations shown in this document.]
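Description:
pAG306GPD-ccdB-ECFP is an empty Gateway destination vector for constitutive protein expression in Saccharomyces cerevisiae, built on the pRS306 integrating backbone. The feature table shows no yeast replication origin or centromere, consistent with the depositor's note that it is an integrating plasmid: it must recombine into the yeast genome to be maintained, with transformants selected through the URA3 auxotrophic marker (which is also counterselectable with 5-FOA). In E. coli it replicates from a high-copy ColE1/pUC-type origin and carries an ampicillin resistance gene. An f1 origin and remnants of the pBluescript-style lacZα/MCS region with flanking T7 and T3 promoters are also present.

The expression unit consists of the strong constitutive GPD (TDH3/GAP) promoter, a Gateway cassette bounded by attR1 and attR2, an ECFP coding sequence, and the CYC1 terminator. The cassette contains a chloramphenicol resistance gene and the ccdB toxin gene, so the unrecombined vector must be propagated in a ccdB-tolerant strain under combined chloramphenicol and ampicillin selection. In an LR reaction with an entry clone, the gene of interest replaces the CmR/ccdB segment. Because ccdB kills standard E. coli strains, this selects against non-recombined plasmid. An open reading frame that lacks a stop codon and is in frame is then expressed from the GPD promoter as a C-terminal fusion to the cyan fluorescent protein ECFP.

The plasmid belongs to a suite of yeast Gateway vectors designed for high-throughput genetic analysis. This member suits stable, integrated expression of ECFP-tagged proteins, for example for localisation or co-imaging studies. The depositor notes that the full sequence is provided for reference only and may not match the plasmid exactly.
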