Features (pLannotate 1.2.2; 28 found; start..end, strand, type, name):
    137..184     +  misc_feature   bom (fragment): basis of mobility region from pBR322
    195..410     +  promoter       URA3 promoter: S. cerevisiae URA3
    411..1214    +  CDS            URA3: orotidine-5'-phosphate decarboxylase, required for uracil biosynthesis; S. cerevisiae URA3; yeast auxotrophic marker, counterselectable with 5-fluoroorotic acid (5-FOA)
   1293..1342    +  misc_feature   bom (fragment): basis of mobility region from pBR322
   1343..1798    -  rep_origin     f1 ori (sequence partly withheld): f1 bacteriophage origin of replication; arrow indicates direction of (+) strand synthesis
   1806..1963    -  CDS            lacZα (fragment): LacZα fragment of β-galactosidase; lacZ fragment
   1966..1984    +  promoter       T7 promoter: promoter for bacteriophage T7 RNA polymerase
   2009..2653    +  promoter       GAP promoter: S. cerevisiae TDH3; promoter for glyceraldehyde-3-phosphate dehydrogenase
   2659..2679    +  misc_feature   MCS (fragment): pBluescript multiple cloning site
   2683..2807    +  protein_bind   attR1: mutant version of attR; recombination site for the Gateway® LR reaction LR Clonase™
   2832..2862    +  promoter       lac UV5 promoter: E. coli lac promoter with an "up" mutation
   2886..2915    +  promoter       cat promoter (fragment): promoter of the E. coli cat gene encoding chloramphenicol acetyltransferase
   2916..3575    +  CDS            CmR: chloramphenicol acetyltransferase; cat; confers resistance to chloramphenicol
   3757..3915    +  CDS            ccdA (fragment): CCDA_ECO57 - Also known as H, letA. Experimental evidence at protein level: Swiss-Prot protein existence level 1. Antitoxin component of a type II toxin-antitoxin (TA) system which inhibits the post-segregational killing (PSK) of plasmid-free cells, also referred to as a plasmid addiction system. Binds to and blocks the activity of CcdB; will also remove bound CcdB protein from the CcdB-GyrA complex by forming a CcdA-CcdB complex, a process termed rejuvenation. Functions as a transcriptional corepressor for the ccdAB operon, repression also requires CcdB (By similarity). From Escherichia coli
   3920..4222    +  CDS            ccdB: CCDB_ECOLI - Also known as G, letB, letD. Experimental evidence at protein level: Swiss-Prot protein existence level 1. Toxic component of a type II toxin-antitoxin (TA) system, functioning in plasmid maintainence. Responsible for the post- segregational killing (PSK) of plasmid-free cells, also referred to as a plasmid addiction system. Half-life of over 2 hours. Cell killing by CcdB is accompanied by filamentation, defects in chromosome and plasmid segregation, defects in cell division, formation of anucleate cells, decreased DNA synthesis and plasmid loss. Interferes with the activity of DN
   4266..4390    -  protein_bind   attR2: mutant version of attR; recombination site for the Gateway® LR reaction LR Clonase™
   4394..4421    +  misc_feature   MCS (fragment): pBluescript multiple cloning site
   4422..5138    +  CDS            ECFP: ECFP is a basic (constitutively fluorescent) cyan fluorescent protein published in 1996, derived from Aequorea victoria. It has low acid sensitivity.
   5157..5404    +  terminator     CYC1 terminator: S. cerevisiae CYC1; transcription terminator for CYC1
   5427..5445    -  promoter       T3 promoter: promoter for bacteriophage T3 RNA polymerase
   5490..5506    -  protein_bind   lac operator: The lac repressor binds to the lac operator to inhibit transcription in E. coli. This inhibition can be relieved by adding lactose or isopropyl-β-D-thiogalactopyranoside (IPTG). lac repressor encoded by lacI
   5514..5544    -  promoter       lac promoter: promoter for the E. coli lac operon
   5559..5580    -  protein_bind   CAP binding site: CAP binding activates transcription in the presence of cAMP. E. coli catabolite activator protein
   5593..5685    -  CDS            lacI (fragment): lac repressor; lacI; The lac repressor binds to the lac operator to inhibit transcription in E. coli. This inhibition can be relieved by adding lactose or isopropyl-β-D-thiogalactopyranoside (IPTG).
   5868..6456    -  rep_origin     ori: high-copy-number ColE1/pMB1/pBR322/pUC origin of replication
   6627..7487    -  CDS            AmpR: β-lactamase; bla; confers resistance to ampicillin, carbenicillin, and related antibiotics
   7488..7592    -  promoter       AmpR promoter: bla
   7687..35      +  CDS            rop (fragment) (across the origin): Rop protein, which maintains plasmids at low copy number; rop
>Addgene plasmid #14164 | pAG306GPD-ccdB-ECFP | depositor full sequence | sequence record 7827 | Author sequence
TCGCGCGTTTCGGTGATGACGGTGAAAACCTCTGACACATGCAGCTCCCGGAGACGGTCACAGCTTGTCT
GTAAGCGGATGCCGGGAGCAGACAAGCCCGTCAGGGCGCGTCAGCGGGTGTTGGCGGGTGTCGGGGCTGG
CTTAACTATGCGGCATCAGAGCAGATTGTACTGAGAGTGCACCACGCTTTTCAATTCAATTCATCATTTT
TTTTTTATTCTTTTTTTTGATTTCGGTTTCTTTGAAATTTTTTTGATTCGGTAATCTCCGAACAGAAGGA
AGAACGAAGGAAGGAGCACAGACTTAGATTGGTATATATACGCATATGTAGTGTTGAAGAAACATGAAAT
TGCCCAGTATTCTTAACCCAACTGCACAGAACAAAAACCTGCAGGAAACGAAGATAAATCATGTCGAAAG
CTACATATAAGGAACGTGCTGCTACTCATCCTAGTCCTGTTGCTGCCAAGCTATTTAATATCATGCACGA
AAAGCAAACAAACTTGTGTGCTTCATTGGATGTTCGTACCACCAAGGAATTACTGGAGTTAGTTGAAGCA
TTAGGTCCCAAAATTTGTTTACTAAAAACACATGTGGATATCTTGACTGATTTTTCCATGGAGGGCACAG
TTAAGCCGCTAAAGGCATTATCCGCCAAGTACAATTTTTTACTCTTCGAAGACAGAAAATTTGCTGACAT
TGGTAATACAGTCAAATTGCAGTACTCTGCGGGTGTATACAGAATAGCAGAATGGGCAGACATTACGAAT
GCACACGGTGTGGTGGGCCCAGGTATTGTTAGCGGTTTGAAGCAGGCGGCAGAAGAAGTAACAAAGGAAC
CTAGAGGCCTTTTGATGTTAGCAGAATTGTCATGCAAGGGCTCCCTATCTACTGGAGAATATACTAAGGG
TACTGTTGACATTGCGAAGAGCGACAAAGATTTTGTTATCGGCTTTATTGCTCAAAGAGACATGGGTGGA
AGAGATGAAGGTTACGATTGGTTGATTATGACACCCGGTGTGGGTTTAGATGACAAGGGAGACGCATTGG
GTCAACAGTATAGAACCGTGGATGATGTGGTCTCTACAGGATCTGACATTATTATTGTTGGAAGAGGACT
ATTTGCAAAGGGAAGGGATGCTAAGGTAGAGGGTGAACGTTACAGAAAAGCAGGCTGGGAAGCATATTTG
AGAAGATGCGGCCAGCAAAACTAAAAAACTGTATTATAAGTAAATGCATGTATACTAAACTCACAAATTA
GAGCTTCAATTTAATTATATCAGTTATTACCCTGCGGTGTGAAATACCGCACAGATGCGTAAGGAGAAAA
TACCGCATCAGGAAATTGTAAACGTTAATATTTTGTTAAAATTCGCGTTAAATTTTTGTTAAATCAGCTC
ATTTTTTAACCAATAGGCCGAAATCGGCAAAATCCCTTATAAATCAAAAGAATAGACCGAGATAGGGT
[37 nt withheld, positions 1469-1505]
AAAGAACGTGGACTCCAACGTCAAAGG
[49 nt withheld, positions 1533-1581]
T
[91 nt withheld, positions 1583-1673]
G
[124 nt withheld, positions 1675-1798]
CGCGCCATTCGCCATTCAGGCTGCGCAACTGTTGGGAAGGGCGATCGGTGCGGGCCTCTTCGCTATTACG
CCAGCTGGCGAAGGGGGGATGTGCTGCAAGGCGATTAAGTTGGGTAACGCCAGGGTTTTCCCAGTCACGA
CGTTGTAAAACGACGGCCAGTGAATTGTAATACGACTCACTATAGGGCGAATTGGAGCTCTTCGAGTTTA
TCATTATCAATACTCGCCATTTCAAAGAATACGTAAATAATTAATAGTAGTGATTTTCCTAACTTTATTT
AGTCAAAAAATTAGCCTTTTAATTCTGCTGTAACCCGTACATGCCCAAAATAGGGGGCGGGTTACACAGA
ATATATAACACCGAAGGTGCCTGGGTGAACAGGTTTATTCCTGGCATCCACTAAATATAATGGAGCCCGC
TTTTTAAGCTGGCATCCAGAAAAAAAAAGAATCCCAGCACCAAAATATTGTTTTCTTCACCAACCATCAG
TTCATAGGTCCATTCTCTTAGCGCAACTACAGAGAACAGGGGCACAAACAGGCAAAAAACGGGCACAACC
TCAATGGAGTGATGCAACCTGCCTGGAGTAAATGATGACACAAGGCAATTGACCCACGCATGTATCTATC
TCATTTTCTTACACCTTCTATTACCTTCTGCTCTCTCTGATTTGGAAAAAGCTGAAAAAAAAGGTTGAAA
CCAGTTCCCTGAAATTATTCCCCTACTTGACTAATAAGTATATAAAGACGGTAGGTATTGATTGTAATTC
TGTAAATCTATTTCTTAAACTTCTTAAATTCTACTTTTATAGTTAGTCTTTTTTTTAGTTTTAAAACACC
AGAACTTAGTTTCGACGGATTCTAGAACTAGTGGATCCCCCATCACAAGTTTGTACAAAAAAGCTGAACG
AGAAACGTAAAATGATATAAATATCAATATATTAAATTAGATTTTGCATAAAAAACAGACTACATAATAC
TGTAAAACACAACATATCCAGTCACTATGGCGGCCGCATTAGGCACCCCAGGCTTTACACTTTATGCTTC
CGGCTCGTATAATGTGTGGATTTTGAGTTAGGATCCGTCGAGATTTTCAGGAGCTAAGGAAGCTAAAATG
GAGAAAAAAATCACTGGATATACCACCGTTGATATATCCCAATGGCATCGTAAAGAACATTTTGAGGCAT
TTCAGTCAGTTGCTCAATGTACCTATAACCAGACCGTTCAGCTGGATATTACGGCCTTTTTAAAGACCGT
AAAGAAAAATAAGCACAAGTTTTATCCGGCCTTTATTCACATTCTTGCCCGCCTGATGAATGCTCATCCG
GAATTCCGTATGGCAATGAAAGACGGTGAGCTGGTGATATGGGATAGTGTTCACCCTTGTTACACCGTTT
TCCATGAGCAAACTGAAACGTTTTCATCGCTCTGGAGTGAATACCACGACGATTTCCGGCAGTTTCTACA
CATATATTCGCAAGATGTGGCGTGTTACGGTGAAAACCTGGCCTATTTCCCTAAAGGGTTTATTGAGAAT
ATGTTTTTCGTCTCAGCCAATCCCTGGGTGAGTTTCACCAGTTTTGATTTAAACGTGGCCAATATGGACA
ACTTCTTCGCCCCCGTTTTCACCATGGGCAAATATTATACGCAAGGCGACAAGGTGCTGATGCCGCTGGC
GATTCAGGTTCATCATGCCGTCTGTGATGGCTTCCATGTCGGCAGAATGCTTAATGAATTACAACAGTAC
TGCGATGAGTGGCAGGGCGGGGCGTAAACGCCGCGTGGATCCGGCTTACTAAAAGCCAGATAACAGTATG
CGTATTTGCGCGCTGATTTTTGCGGTATAAGAATATATACTGATATGTATACCCGAAGTATGTCAAAAAG
AGGTATGCTATGAAGCAGCGTATTACAGTGACAGTTGACAGCGACAGCTATCAGTTGCTCAAGGCATATA
TGATGTCAATATCTCCGGTCTGGTAAGCACAACCATGCAGAATGAAGCCCGTCGTCTGCGTGCCGAACGC
TGGAAAGCGGAAAATCAGGAAGGGATGGCTGAGGTCGCCCGGTTTATTGAAATGAACGGCTCTTTTGCTG
ACGAGAACAGGGGCTGGTGAAATGCAGTTTAAGGTTTACACCTATAAAAGAGAGAGCCGTTATCGTCTGT
TTGTGGATGTACAGAGTGATATTATTGACACGCCCGGGCGACGGATGGTGATCCCCCTGGCCAGTGCACG
TCTGCTGTCAGATAAAGTCTCCCGTGAACTTTACCCGGTGGTGCATATCGGGGATGAAAGCTGGCGCATG
ATGACCACCGATATGGCCAGTGTGCCGGTCTCCGTTATCGGGGAAGAAGTGGCTGATCTCAGCCACCGCG
AAAATGACATCAAAAACGCCATTAACCTGATGTTCTGGGGAATATAAATGTCAGGCTCCCTTATACACAG
CCAGTCTGCAGGTCGACCATAGTGACTGGATATGTTGTGTTTTACAGTATTATGTAGTCTGTTTTTTATG
CAAAATCTAATTTAATATATTGATATTTATATCATTTTACGTTTCTCGTTCAGCTTTCTTGTACAAAGTG
GTGATGGGCTGCAGGAATTCGATATCAAGCTTAATGGTGAGCAAGGGCGAGGAGCTGTTCACCGGGGTGG
TGCCCATCCTGGTCGAGCTGGACGGCGACGTAAACGGCCACAAGTTCAGCGTGTCCGGCGAGGGCGAGGG
CGATGCCACCTACGGCAAGCTGACCCTGAAGTTCATCTGCACCACCGGCAAGCTGCCCGTGCCCTGGCCC
ACCCTCGTGACCACCCTGACCTGGGGCGTGCAGTGCTTCAGCCGCTACCCCGACCACATGAAGCAGCACG
ACTTCTTCAAGTCCGCCATGCCCGAAGGCTACGTCCAGGAGCGCACCATCTTCTTCAAGGACGACGGCAA
CTACAAGACCCGCGCCGAGGTGAAGTTCGAGGGCGACACCCTGGTGAACCGCATCGAGCTGAAGGGCATC
GACTTCAAGGAGGACGGCAACATCCTGGGGCACAAGCTGGAGTACAACTACATCAGCCACAACGTCTATA
TCACCGCCGACAAGCAGAAGAACGGCATCAAGGCCAACTTCAAGATCCGCCACAACATCGAGGACGGCAG
CGTGCAGCTCGCCGACCACTACCAGCAGAACACCCCCATCGGCGACGGCCCCGTGCTGCTGCCCGACAAC
CACTACCTGAGCACCCAGTCCGCCCTGAGCAAAGACCCCAACGAGAAGCGCGATCACATGGTCCTGCTGG
AGTTCGTGACCGCCGCCGGGATCACTCTCGGCATGGACGAGCTGTACAAGCTGTACAAGTAACTCGAGTC
ATGTAATTAGTTATGTCACGCTTACATTCACGCCCTCCCCCCACATCCGCTCTAACCGAAAAGGAAGGAG
TTAGACAACCTGAAGTCTAGGTCCCTATTTATTTTTTTATAGTTATGTTAGTATTAAGAACGTTATTTAT
ATTTCAAATTTTTCTTTTTTTTCTGTACAGACGCGTGTACGCATGTAACATTATACTGAAAACCTTGCTT
GAGAAGGTTTTGGGACGCTCGAAGGCTTTAATTTGCGGCCGGTACCCAGCTTTTGTTCCCTTTAGTGAGG
GTTAATTCCGAGCTTGGCGTAATCATGGTCATAGCTGTTTCCTGTGTGAAATTGTTATCCGCTCACAATT
CCACACAACATAGGAGCCGGAAGCATAAAGTGTAAAGCCTGGGGTGCCTAATGAGTGAGGTAACTCACAT
TAATTGCGTTGCGCTCACTGCCCGCTTTCCAGTCGGGAAACCTGTCGTGCCAGCTGCATTAATGAATCGG
CCAACGCGCGGGGAGAGGCGGTTTGCGTATTGGGCGCTCTTCCGCTTCCTCGCTCACTGACTCGCTGCGC
TCGGTCGTTCGGCTGCGGCGAGCGGTATCAGCTCACTCAAAGGCGGTAATACGGTTATCCACAGAATCAG
GGGATAACGCAGGAAAGAACATGTGAGCAAAAGGCCAGCAAAAGGCCAGGAACCGTAAAAAGGCCGCGTT
GCTGGCGTTTTTCCATAGGCTCGGCCCCCCTGACGAGCATCACAAAAATCGACGCTCAAGTCAGAGGTGG
CGAAACCCGACAGGACTATAAAGATACCAGGCGTTCCCCCCTGGAAGCTCCCTCGTGCGCTCTCCTGTTC
CGACCCTGCCGCTTACCGGATACCTGTCCGCCTTTCTCCCTTCGGGAAGCGTGGCGCTTTCTCAATGCTC
ACGCTGTAGGTATCTCAGTTCGGTGTAGGTCGTTCGCTCCAAGCTGGGCTGTGTGCACGAACCCCCCGTT
CAGCCCGACCGCTGCGCCTTATCCGGTAACTATCGTCTTGAGTCCAACCCGGTAAGACACGACTTATCGC
CACTGGCAGCAGCCACTGGTAACAGGATTAGCAGAGCGAGGTATGTAGGCGGTGCTACAGAGTTCTTGAA
GTGGTGGCCTAACTACGGCTACACTAGAAGGACAGTATTTGGTATCTGCGCTCTGCTGAAGCCAGTTACC
TTCGGAAAAAGAGTTGGTAGCTCTTGATCCGGCAAACAAACCACCGCTGGTAGCGGTGGTTTTTTTGTTT
GCAAGCAGCAGATTACGCGCAGAAAAAAAGGATCTCAAGAAGATCCTTTGATCTTTTCTACGGGGTCTGA
CGCTCAGTGGAACGAAAACTCACGTTAAGGGATTTTGGTCATGAGATTATCAAAAAGGATCTTCACCTAG
ATCCTTTTAAATTAAAAATGAAGTTTTAAATCAATCTAAAGTATATATGAGTAAACTTGGTCTGACAGTT
ACCAATGCTTAATCAGTGAGGCACCTATCTCAGCGATCTGTCTATTTCGTTCATCCATAGTTGCCTGACT
GCCCGTCGTGTAGATAACTACGATACGGGAGGGCTTACCATCTGGCCCCAGTGCTGCAATGATACCGCGA
GACCCACGCTCACCGGCTCCAGATTTATCAGCAATAAACCAGCCAGCCGGAAGGGCCGAGCGCAGAAGTG
GTCCTGCAACTTTATCCGCCTCCATCCAGTCTATTAATTGTTGCCGGGAAGCTAGAGTAAGTAGTTCGCC
AGTTAATAGTTTGCGCAACGTTGTTGCCATTGCTACAGGCATCGTGGTGTCACGCTCGTCGTTTGGTATG
GCTTCATTCAGCTCCGGTTCCCAACGATCAAGGCGAGTTACATGATCCCCCATGTTGTGAAAAAAAGCGG
TTAGCTCCTTCGGTCCTCCGATCGTTGTCAGAAGTAAGTTGGCCGCAGTGTTATCACTCATGGTTATGGC
AGCACTGCATAATTCTCTTACTGTCATGCCATCCGTAAGATGCTTTTCTGTGACTGGTGAGTACTCAACC
AAGTCATTCTGAGAATAGTGTATGCGGCGACCGAGTTGCTCTTGCCCGGCGTCAATACGGGATAATACCG
CGCCACATAGCAGAACTTTAAAAGTGCTCATCATTGGAAAACGTTCTTCGGGGCGAAAACTCTCAAGGAT
CTTACCGCTGTTGAGATCCAGTTCGATGTAACCCACTCGTGCACCCAACTGATCTTCAGCATCTTTTACT
TTCACCAGCGTTTCTGGGTGAGCAAAAACAGGAAGGCAAAATGCCGCAAAAAAGGGAATAAGGGCGACAC
GGAAATGTTGAATACTCATACTCTTCCTTTTTCAATATTATTGAAGCATTTATCAGGGTTATTGTCTCAT
GAGCGGATACATATTTGAATGTATTTAGAAAAATAAACAAATAGGGGTTCCGCGCACATTTCCCCGAAAA
GTGCCACCTGACGTCTAAGAAACCATTATTATCATGACATTAACCTATAAAAATAGGCGTATCACGAGGC
CCTTTCGTC
