>Addgene plasmid #14164 | pAG306GPD-ccdB-ECFP | addgene partial sequence | sequence record 20457 | 14164 with pRS_marker
TTCATTCATCATTTTTTTTTTATTCTTTTTTTTGATTTCGGTTTCCTTGAAATTTTTTTGATTCGGTAAT
CTCCGAACAGAAGGAAGAACGAAGGAAGGAGCACAGACTTAGATTGGTATATATACGCATATGTAGTGTT
GAAGAAACATGAAATTGCCCAGTATTCTTAACCCAACTGCACAGAACAAAAACCTGCAGGAAACGAAGAT
AAATCATGTCGAAAGCTACATATAAGGAACGTGCTGCTACTCATCCTAGTCCTGTTGCTGCCAAGCTATT
TAATATCATGCACGAAAAGCAAACAAACTTGTGTGCTTCATTGGATGTTCGTACCACCAAGGAATTACTG
GAGTTAGTTGAAGCATTAGGTCCCAAAATTTGTTTACTAAAAACACATGTGGATATCTTGACTGATTTTT
CCATGGAGGGCACAGTTAAGCCGCTAAAGGCATTATCCGCCAAGTACAATTTTTTACTCTTCGAAGACAG
AAAATTTGCTGACATTGGTAATACAGTCAAATTGCAGTACTCTGCGGGTGTATACAGAATAGCAGAATGG
GCAGACATTACGAATGCACACGGTGTGGTGGGCCCAGGTATTGTTAGCGGTTTGAAGCANGCGGCAGAAG
AAGTAACAAAGGAACCTAGAGGCCTTTTGATGTTAGCAGAATTGTCATGCAAGGGCTCCCTATCTACTGG
