>Addgene plasmid #14164 | pAG306GPD-ccdB-ECFP | addgene partial sequence | sequence record 20458 | 14164 with GW5
TAAAGTGTAAAGCCTGGGGGTGCCTAATGCGGCCGCCATAGTGACTGGATATGTTGTGTTTTACAGTATT
ATGTAGTCTGTTTTTTATGCAAAATCTAATTTAATATATTGATATTTATATCATTTTACGTTTCTCGTTC
AGCTTTTTTGTACAAACTTGTGATGGGGGATCCACTAGTTCTAGAATCCGTCGAAACTAAGTTCTGGTGT
TTTAAAACTAAAAAAAAGACTAACTATAAAAGTAGAATTTAAGAAGTTTAAGAAATAGATTTACAGAATT
ACAATCAATACCTACCGTCTTTATATACTTATTAGTCAAGTAGGGGAATAATTTCAGGGAACTGGTTTCA
ACCTTTTTTTTCAGCTTTTTCCAAATCAGAGAGAGCAGAAGGTAATAGAAGGTGTAAGAAAATGAGATAG
ATACATGCGTGGGTCAATTGCCTTGTGTCATCATTTACTCCAGGCAGGTTGCATCACTCCATTGAGGTTG
TGCCCGTTTTTTGCCTGTTTGTGCCCCTGTTCTCTGTAGTTGCGCTAAGAGAATGGACCTATGAACTGAT
GGTTGGTGAAGAAAACAATATTTTGGTGCTGGGATTCTTTTTTTTTCTGGATGCCAGCTTAAAAAGCGGG
CTCCATTATATTTAGTGGATGCCAGGAATAAACTGTTCACCCAGACACCTACGATGTTATATA
