>Addgene plasmid #14164 | pAG306GPD-ccdB-ECFP | addgene partial sequence | sequence record 20459 | 14164 with GW3
GGAAGAGTGGCTGATCTCAGCCACCGCGAAAATGACATCAAAAACGCCATTAACCTGATGTTCTGGGGAA
TATAAATGTCAGGCTCCCTTATACACAGCCAGTCTGCAGGTCGACCATAGTGACTGGATATGTTGTGTTT
TACAGTATTATGTAGTCTGTTTTTTATGCAAAATCTAATTTAATATATTGATATTTATATCATTTTACGT
TTCTCGTTCAGCTTTCTTGTACAAAGTGGTGATGGGCTGCAGGAATTCGATATCAAGCTTAATGGTGAGC
AAGGGCGAGGAGCTGTTCACCGGGGTGGTGCCCATCCTGGTCGAGCTGGACGGCGACGTAAACGGCCACA
AGTTCAGCGTGTCCGGCGAGGGCGAGGGCGATGCCACCTACGGCAAGCTGACCCTGAAGTTCATCTGCAC
CACCGGCAAGCTGCCCGTGCCCTGGCCCACCCTCGTGACCACCCTGACCTGGGGCGTGCAGTGCTTCAGC
CGCTACCCCGACCACATGAAGCAGCACGACTTCTTCAAGTCCGCCATGCCCGAAGGCTACGTCCAGGAGC
GCACCATCTTCTTCAAGGACGACGGCAACTACAAGACCCGCGCCGAGGTGAAGTTCGAGGGCGACACCCT
GGTGAACCGCATCGAGCTGA
