>Addgene plasmid #14164 | pAG306GPD-ccdB-ECFP | addgene partial sequence | sequence record 127593 | pGEX3 5'-CCGGGAGCTGCATGTGTCAGAGG-3'
ATCCTTGAGAGTTTTCGCCCCGAAGAACGTTTTCCAATGATGAGCACTTTTAAAGTTCTGCTATGTGGCG
CGGTATTATCCCGTATTGACGCCGGGCAAGAGCAACTCGGTCGCCGCATACACTATTCTCAGAATGACTT
GGTTGAGTACTCACCAGTCACAGAAAAGCATCTTACGGATGGCATGACAGTAAGAGAATTATGCAGTGCT
GCCATAACCATGAGTGATAACACTGCGGCCAACTTACTTCTGACAACGATCGGAGGACCGAAGGAGCTAA
CCGCTTTTTTGCACAACATGGGGGATCATGTAACTCGCCTTGATCGTTGGGAACCGGAGCTGAATGAAGC
CATACCAAACGACGAGCGTGACACCACGATGCCTGTAGCAATGGCAACAACGTTGCGCAAACTATTAACT
GGCGAACTACTTACTCTAGCTTCCCGGCAACAATTAATAGACTGGATGGAGGCGGATAAAGTTGCAGGAC
CACTTCTGCGCTCGGCCCTTCCGGCTGGCTGGTTTATTGCTGATAAATCTGGAGCCGGTGAGCGTGGGTC
TCGCGGTATCATTGCAGCACTGGGGCCAGATGGTAAGCCCTCCCGTATCGTAGTTATCTACACGACGGGG
AGTCAGGCAACTATGGATGAACGAAATAGACAGATCGCTGAGATAGGTGCCTCACTGATTAAGCATTGGT
AACTGTCAGACCAAGTTTACTCATATATACTTTAGATTGATTTAAAACTT
